Addgene plasmid #72676: pCas1+2
Purpose: Express Cas1 and Cas2 for the CRISPR adaptation process in Escherichia coli. Has streptomycin resistance.
Depositing lab: Udi Qimron. Depositing organization: Tel Aviv University. Publication: Proteins and DNA elements essential for the CRISPR adaptation process in Escherichia coli. Yosef I, Goren MG, Qimron U. Nucleic Acids Res. 2012 Jul;40(12):5569-76. doi: 10.1093/nar/gks216. Epub 2012 Mar 8. PubMed 22402487.
Backbone
  Vector backbone: pCDF-1b
  Backbone manufacturer: Novagen
  Vector type: Bacterial Expression
Growth in bacteria
  Bacterial resistance: Streptomycin, 50 μg/mL
  Growth temperature: 37°C
  Growth strain: DH5alpha
  Copy number: Unknown
Gene/Insert
  Gene/Insert name: Cas1, Cas2
  Species: from K12 genome
  Insert size (bp): 1204
Terms and licenses: Academic/Nonprofit Terms; Industry Terms: Not Available to Industry
How to cite: pCas1+2 was a gift from Udi Qimron (Addgene plasmid # 72676 ; http://n2t.net/addgene:72676 ; RRID:Addgene_72676)
