[The description below was written by a language model from this plasmid's Addgene catalogue record and pLannotate feature annotations shown in this document.]
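Description:
pCas1+2 is a bacterial expression plasmid built on the Novagen pCDF-1b backbone that co-expresses the Escherichia coli K-12 CRISPR adaptation proteins Cas1 (ygbT) and Cas2 (ygbF). It replicates from the CloDF13 (CDF) origin, which is compatible with other common plasmid origins and so allows it to be maintained alongside additional plasmids in the same cell. Selection is through the aadA aminoglycoside adenylyltransferase gene (SmR), annotated with an AmpR-type promoter upstream, which confers streptomycin and spectinomycin resistance. The copy number is not recorded.

The roughly 1.2 kb insert sits downstream of a T7 promoter fused to a lac operator, followed by the strong ribosome binding site from T7 gene 10. The cas1 and cas2 reading frames lie almost back to back in the same orientation, so both are transcribed as a single message ending at the T7 terminator. A plasmid-borne lacI gene with its own promoter supplies lac repressor, keeping transcription off until IPTG or lactose is added; expression also requires a host that provides T7 RNA polymerase. Partial S-Tag and SET1 matches lie after cas2, and short tetracycline-resistance matches and a CAP binding site flank lacI. These appear to be backbone remnants, and the record does not indicate that either Cas protein is tagged.

The stated purpose is to supply Cas1 and Cas2 for studying CRISPR adaptation in E. coli, the step in which the Cas1-Cas2 complex acquires new spacers from foreign DNA and integrates them into a CRISPR array.
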