Features (pLannotate 1.2.2; 16 found; start..end, strand, type, name):
      1..19      +  promoter       T7 promoter: promoter for bacteriophage T7 RNA polymerase
     20..44      +  protein_bind   lac operator: The lac repressor binds to the lac operator to inhibit transcription in E. coli. This inhibition can be relieved by adding lactose or isopropyl-β-D-thiogalactopyranoside (IPTG). lac repressor encoded by lacI
     59..81      +  RBS            RBS: efficient ribosome binding site from bacteriophage T7 gene 10 (Olins and Rangwala, 1989)
     88..1002    +  CDS            ygbT: CAS1_ECOLI - Also known as cas1. Experimental evidence at protein level: Swiss-Prot protein existence level 1. CRISPR (clustered regularly interspaced short palindromic repeat), is an adaptive immune system that provides protection against mobile genetic elements (viruses, transposable elements and conjugative plasmids) (PubMed:21255106, PubMed:24920831, PubMed:24793649). CRISPR clusters contain sequences complementary to antecedent mobile elements and target invading nucleic acids. CRISPR clusters are transcribed and processed into CRISPR RNA (crRNA). The Cas1-Cas2 complex is involved in CRIS
   1007..1288    +  CDS            ygbF (sequence withheld): CAS2_ECOLI - Also known as cas2. Experimental evidence at protein level: Swiss-Prot protein existence level 1. CRISPR (clustered regularly interspaced short palindromic repeat), is an adaptive immune system that provides protection against mobile genetic elements (viruses, transposable elements and conjugative plasmids) (PubMed:21255106, PubMed:24920831, PubMed:24793649). CRISPR clusters contain sequences complementary to antecedent mobile elements and target invading nucleic acids. CRISPR clusters are transcribed and processed into CRISPR RNA (crRNA). The Cas1-Cas2 complex is involved in CRIS
   1313..1354    +  CDS            S-Tag (fragment): affinity and epitope tag derived from pancreatic ribonuclease A
   1384..1401    +  CDS            SET1 (fragment): solubility-enhancement tag derived from T7 phage gene 10B
   1409..1456    +  terminator     T7 terminator: transcription terminator for bacteriophage T7 RNA polymerase
   1627..2418    -  CDS            SmR: aminoglycoside adenylyltransferase (Murphy, 1985); aadA; confers resistance to spectinomycin and streptomycin
   2419..2510    -  promoter       AmpR promoter: bla
   2558..3296    -  rep_origin     CloDF13 ori: Plasmids containing the CloDF13 (CDF) origin of replication can be propagated in E. coli cells that contain additional plasmids with compatible origins.
   3393..3457    -  CDS            TcR (fragment): tetracycline efflux protein; tet; confers resistance to tetracycline
   3472..3493    -  protein_bind   CAP binding site: CAP binding activates transcription in the presence of cAMP. E. coli catabolite activator protein
   3506..4588    -  CDS            lacI: lac repressor; lacI; The lac repressor binds to the lac operator to inhibit transcription in E. coli. This inhibition can be relieved by adding lactose or isopropyl-β-D-thiogalactopyranoside (IPTG).
   4589..4666    -  promoter       lacI promoter: lacI
   4674..4709    -  CDS            TcR (fragment): tetracycline efflux protein; tet; confers resistance to tetracycline
>Addgene plasmid #72676 | pCas1+2 | depositor full sequence | sequence record 133318 | pCas1+2 sequence 4711 bps
TAATACGACTCACTATAGGGGAATTGTGAGCGGATAACAATTCCCCTGTAGAAATAATTTTGTTTAACTT
TAATAAGGAGATATACCATGACCTGGCTTCCCCTTAATCCCATTCCACTCAAAGATCGCGTCTCCATGAT
CTTTCTGCAATATGGGCAGATCGATGTAATAGATGGCGCGTTTGTACTTATCGACAAGACAGGGATCCGC
ACTCATATTCCTGTTGGCTCGGTTGCCTGCATCATGCTGGAACCTGGTACACGGGTTTCGCATGCAGCTG
TACGCCTGGCTGCGCAAGTTGGAACATTGTTGGTATGGGTGGGGGAAGCGGGCGTTCGTGTTTATGCTTC
TGGTCAGCCTGGAGGTGCGCGTTCAGATAAGCTGCTCTATCAGGCAAAACTTGCTCTGGATGAAGATTTG
CGTCTGAAGGTCGTACGTAAAATGTTTGAACTTCGGTTTGGAGAACCTGCGCCTGCCCGGCGCTCCGTAG
AGCAACTCAGAGGTATAGAAGGCAGTCGCGTGCGGGCAACCTACGCACTTCTGGCGAAGCAATACGGCGT
GACATGGAATGGACGTCGCTACGATCCGAAAGACTGGGAAAAGGGCGATACGATCAACCAATGCATTAGC
GCTGCAACTTCCTGTTTATACGGCGTAACTGAAGCGGCGATACTTGCAGCTGGTTATGCACCAGCTATTG
GGTTTGTGCATACAGGAAAGCCTCTTTCCTTTGTTTACGATATTGCAGACATCATTAAATTTGACACTGT
TGTACCGAAAGCTTTTGAGATAGCGCGTCGTAACCCTGGTGAGCCGGACCGGGAAGTCCGTTTGGCGTGC
AGGGATATTTTTCGCAGTAGTAAAACATTAGCCAAATTGATTCCGCTTATAGAGGACGTGCTTGCCGCTG
GAGAAATACAACCGCCGGCCCCACCTGAAGATGCACAGCCTGTTGCCATTCCGCTTCCTGTTTCACTGGG
AGATGCAGGCCATCGGAGTAGCTGAA
[282 nt withheld, positions 1007-1288]
TGAGCGGCCGCACTCGAGTCTGGTAAAGAAACCGCTGCTGCGAAATTTGAACGCCAGCACATGGACTCGT
CTACTAGCGCAGCTTAATTAACCTAGGCTGCTGCCACCGCTGAGCAATAACTAGCATAACCCCTTGGGGC
CTCTAAACGGGTCTTGAGGGGTTTTTTGCTGAAACCTCAGGCATTTGAGAAGCACACGGTCACACTGCTT
CCGGTAGTCAATAAACCGGTAAACCAGCAATAGACATAAGCGGCTATTTAACGACCCTGCCCTGAACCGA
CGACCGGGTCATCGTGGCCGGATCTTGCGGCCCCTCGGCTTGAACGAATTGTTAGACATTATTTGCCGAC
TACCTTGGTGATCTCGCCTTTCACGTAGTGGACAAATTCTTCCAACTGATCTGCGCGCGAGGCCAAGCGA
TCTTCTTCTTGTCCAAGATAAGCCTGTCTAGCTTCAAGTATGACGGGCTGATACTGGGCCGGCAGGCGCT
CCATTGCCCAGTCGGCAGCGACATCCTTCGGCGCGATTTTGCCGGTTACTGCGCTGTACCAAATGCGGGA
CAACGTAAGCACTACATTTCGCTCATCGCCAGCCCAGTCGGGCGGCGAGTTCCATAGCGTTAAGGTTTCA
TTTAGCGCCTCAAATAGATCCTGTTCAGGAACCGGATCAAAGAGTTCCTCCGCCGCTGGACCTACCAAGG
CAACGCTATGTTCTCTTGCTTTTGTCAGCAAGATAGCCAGATCAATGTCGATCGTGGCTGGCTCGAAGAT
ACCTGCAAGAATGTCATTGCGCTGCCATTCTCCAAATTGCAGTTCGCGCTTAGCTGGATAACGCCACGGA
ATGATGTCGTCGTGCACAACAATGGTGACTTCTACAGCGCGGAGAATCTCGCTCTCTCCAGGGGAAGCCG
AAGTTTCCAAAAGGTCGTTGATCAAAGCTCGCCGCGTTGTTTCATCAAGCCTTACGGTCACCGTAACCAG
CAAATCAATATCACTGTGTGGCTTCAGGCCGCCATCCACTGCGGAGCCGTACAAATGTACGGCCAGCAAC
GTCGGTTCGAGATGGCGCTCGATGACGCCAACTACCTCTGATAGTTGAGTCGATACTTCGGCGATCACCG
CTTCCCTCATACTCTTCCTTTTTCAATATTATTGAAGCATTTATCAGGGTTATTGTCTCATGAGCGGATA
CATATTTGAATGTATTTAGAAAAATAAACAAATAGCTAGCTCACTCGGTCGCTACGCTCCGGGCGTGAGA
CTGCGGCGGGCGCTGCGGACACATACAAAGTTACCCACAGATTCCGTGGATAAGCAGGGGACTAACATGT
GAGGCAAAACAGCAGGGCCGCGCCGGTGGCGTTTTTCCATAGGCTCCGCCCTCCTGCCAGAGTTCACATA
AACAGACGCTTTTCCGGTGCATCTGTGGGAGCCGTGAGGCTCAACCATGAATCTGACAGTACGGGCGAAA
CCCGACAGGACTTAAAGATCCCCACCGTTTCCGGCGGGTCGCTCCCTCTTGCGCTCTCCTGTTCCGACCC
TGCCGTTTACCGGATACCTGTTCCGCCTTTCTCCCTTACGGGAAGTGTGGCGCTTTCTCATAGCTCACAC
ACTGGTATCTCGGCTCGGTGTAGGTCGTTCGCTCCAAGCTGGGCTGTAAGCAAGAACTCCCCGTTCAGCC
CGACTGCTGCGCCTTATCCGGTAACTGTTCACTTGAGTCCAACCCGGAAAAGCACGGTAAAACGCCACTG
GCAGCAGCCATTGGTAACTGGGAGTTCGCAGAGGATTTGTTTAGCTAAACACGCGGTTGCTCTTGAAGTG
TGCGCCAAAGTCCGGCTACACTGGAAGGACAGATTTGGTTGCTGTGCTCTGCGAAAGCCAGTTACCACGG
TTAAGCAGTTCCCCAACTGACTTAACCTTCGATCAAACCACCTCCCCAGGTGGTTTTTTCGTTTACAGGG
CAAAAGATTACGCGCAGAAAAAAAGGATCTCAAGAAGATCCTTTGATCTTTTCTACTGAACCGCTCTAGA
TTTCAGTGCAATTTATCTCTTCAAATGTAGCACCTGAAGTCAGCCCCATACGATATAAGTTGTAATTCTC
ATGTTAGTCATGCCCCGCGCCCACCGGAAGGAGCTGACTGGGTTGAAGGCTCTCAAGGGCATCGGTCGAG
ATCCCGGTGCCTAATGAGTGAGCTAACTTACATTAATTGCGTTGCGCTCACTGCCCGCTTTCCAGTCGGG
AAACCTGTCGTGCCAGCTGCATTAATGAATCGGCCAACGCGCGGGGAGAGGCGGTTTGCGTATTGGGCGC
CAGGGTGGTTTTTCTTTTCACCAGTGAGACGGGCAACAGCTGATTGCCCTTCACCGCCTGGCCCTGAGAG
AGTTGCAGCAAGCGGTCCACGCTGGTTTGCCCCAGCAGGCGAAAATCCTGTTTGATGGTGGTTAACGGCG
GGATATAACATGAGCTGTCTTCGGTATCGTCGTATCCCACTACCGAGATGTCCGCACCAACGCGCAGCCC
GGACTCGGTAATGGCGCGCATTGCGCCCAGCGCCATCTGATCGTTGGCAACCAGCATCGCAGTGGGAACG
ATGCCCTCATTCAGCATTTGCATGGTTTGTTGAAAACCGGACATGGCACTCCAGTCGCCTTCCCGTTCCG
CTATCGGCTGAATTTGATTGCGAGTGAGATATTTATGCCAGCCAGCCAGACGCAGACGCGCCGAGACAGA
ACTTAATGGGCCCGCTAACAGCGCGATTTGCTGGTGACCCAATGCGACCAGATGCTCCACGCCCAGTCGC
GTACCGTCTTCATGGGAGAAAATAATACTGTTGATGGGTGTCTGGTCAGAGACATCAAGAAATAACGCCG
GAACATTAGTGCAGGCAGCTTCCACAGCAATGGCATCCTGGTCATCCAGCGGATAGTTAATGATCAGCCC
ACTGACGCGTTGCGCGAGAAGATTGTGCACCGCCGCTTTACAGGCTTCGACGCCGCTTCGTTCTACCATC
GACACCACCACGCTGGCACCCAGTTGATCGGCGCGAGATTTAATCGCCGCGACAATTTGCGACGGCGCGT
GCAGGGCCAGACTGGAGGTGGCAACGCCAATCAGCAACGACTGTTTGCCCGCCAGTTGTTGTGCCACGCG
GTTGGGAATGTAATTCAGCTCCGCCATCGCCGCTTCCACTTTTTCCCGCGTTTTCGCAGAAACGTGGCTG
GCCTGGTTCACCACGCGGGAAACGGTCTGATAAGAGACACCGGCATACTCTGCGACATCGTATAACGTTA
CTGGTTTCACATTCACCACCCTGAATTGACTCTCTTCCGGGCGCTATCATGCCATACCGCGAAAGGTTTT
GCGCCATTCGATGGTGTCCGGGATCTCGACGCTCTCCCTTATGCGACTCCTGCATTAGGAAAT
