>Addgene plasmid #72676 | pCas1+2 | addgene partial sequence | sequence record 136255 | T7 5'-TAATACGACTCACTATAGGG-3'
ATTTTGTTTAACTTTAATAAGGAGATATACCATGACCTGGCTTCCCCTTAATCCCATTCCACTCAAAGAT
CGCGTCTCCATGATCTTTCTGCAATATGGGCAGATCGATGTAATAGATGGCGCGTTTGTACTTATCGACA
AGACAGGGATCCGCACTCATATTCCTGTTGGCTCGGTTGCCTGCATCATGCTGGAACCTGGTACACGGGT
TTCGCATGCAGCTGTACGCCTGGCTGCGCAAGTTGGAACATTGTTGGTATGGGTGGGGGAAGCGGGCGTT
CGTGTTTATGCTTCTGGTCAGCCTGGAGGTGCGCGTTCAGATAAGCTGCTCTATCAGGCAAAACTTGCTC
TGGATGAAGATTTGCGTCTGAAGGTCGTACGTAAAATGTTTGAACTTCGGTTTGGAGAACCTGCGCCTGC
CCGGCGCTCCGTAGAGCAACTCAGAGGTATAGAAGGCAGTCGCGTGCGGGCAACCTACGCACTTCTGGCG
AAGCAATACGGCGTGACATGGAATGGACGTCGCTACGATCCGAAAGACTGGGAAAAGGGCGATACGATCA
ACCAATGCATTAGCGCTGCAACTTCCTGTTTATACGGCGTAACTGAAGCGGCGATACTTGCAGCTGGTTA
TGCACCAGCTATTGGGTTTGTGCATACAGGAAAGCCTCTTTCCTTTGTTTACGATATTGCAGACATCATT
AAATTTGACACTGTTGTACCGAAAGCTTTTGAGATAGCGCGTCGTAACCCTGGTGAGCCGGACCGGGAAG
TCCGTTTGGCGTGCAGGGATATTTTTCGCAGTAGTAAAACATTAGCC
