>Addgene plasmid #72676 | pCas1+2 | addgene partial sequence | sequence record 137160 | T7term 5'-GCTAGTTATTGCTCAGCGG-3'
ACGAGTCCATGTGCTGGCGTTCAAATTTCGCAGCAGCGGTTTCTTTACCAGACTCGAGTGCGGCCGCTCA
[282 nt withheld, positions 71-352]
TTCAGCTACTCCGATGGCCTGCATCTCCCAGTGAAACAGGAAGCGGAATGGCAACAGGCTGTGCATCTTC
AGGTGGGGCCGGCGGTTGTATTTCTCCAGCGGCAAGCACGTCCTCTATAAGCGGAATCAATTTGGCTAAT
GTTTTACTACTGCGAAAAATATCCCTGCACGCCAAACGGACTTCCCGGTCCGGCTCACCAGGGTTACGAC
GCGCTATCTCAAAAGCTTTCGGTACAACAGTGTCAAATTTAATGATGTCTGCAATATCGTAAACAAAGGA
AAGAGGCTTTCCTGTATGCACAAACCCAATAGCTGGTGCATAACCAGCTGCAAGTATCGCCGCTTCAGTT
ACGCCGTATAAACAGGAAGTTGCAGCGCTAATGCATTGGTTGATCGTATCGCCCTTTTCCCAGTCTTTCG
GATCGTAGCGACGTCCATTCCATGTCACGCCGTATTGCTTCGCCAGAAGTGCGTAGGTTGCCCGCACGCG
ACTGCCTTCTATACCTCTGAGTTGCTCTACGGAGCGCCGGGCA
